Addgene plasmid #29382: pTH627-SUP45-V107D
Depositing lab: Tobias von der Haar. Depositing organization: London and South East University Group (LASE). Publication: Decoding accuracy in eRF1 mutants and its correlation with pleiotropic quantitative traits in yeast. Merritt GH, Naemi WR, Mugnier P, Webb HM, Tuite MF, von der Haar T. Nucleic Acids Res. 2010 Sep . 38(16):5479-92. 10.1093/nar/gkq338 PubMed 20444877.
Backbone
  Vector backbone: pRS315
  Backbone size w/o insert (bp): 5976
  Vector type: Yeast Expression
  Selectable markers: LEU2
Growth in bacteria
  Bacterial resistance: Ampicillin, 100 μg/mL
  Growth temperature: 37°C
  Growth strain: DH5alpha
  Copy number: Low Copy
Gene/Insert
  Gene/Insert name: SUP45 gene encoding translation release factor 1 from S. cerevisiae (alt name: eRF1)
  Species: S. cerevisiae (budding yeast)
  Insert size (bp): 2984
  Mutation: V107D mutant gene including genomic sequence 1432 bp upstream of AUG and 241 bp downstream of stop codon.
  GenBank ID: NM_001178491
  Entrez Gene: SUP45 (a.k.a. YBR143C, SAL4, SUP1, SUP47)
  Cloning method: Restriction Enzyme; 5′ cloning site XbaI (not destroyed); 3′ cloning site HindIII (not destroyed)
  Sequencing primers: 5′ n/a
Terms and licenses: Academic/Nonprofit Terms; Industry Terms: Not Available to Industry
How to cite: pTH627-SUP45-V107D was a gift from Tobias von der Haar (Addgene plasmid # 29382 ; http://n2t.net/addgene:29382 ; RRID:Addgene_29382)
