[The description below was written by a language model from this plasmid's Addgene catalogue record.]
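Description:
pTH627-SUP45-V107D is a yeast expression plasmid built on pRS315, a yeast–E. coli shuttle vector of the pRS series. The backbone is about 6 kb. In bacteria the plasmid is selected with ampicillin and is recorded as low copy. In Saccharomyces cerevisiae it is maintained by complementation of leucine auxotrophy through the LEU2 marker. pRS315 is generally known as a centromeric (CEN/ARS) vector that is kept at roughly one or a few copies per yeast cell, which suits experiments where a gene should be expressed at near-native dosage. No feature table is supplied with the record, so individual backbone elements are not itemised.

The insert is a fragment of about 3 kb from the S. cerevisiae SUP45 locus, cloned between XbaI and HindIII sites that both remain intact. SUP45 encodes eukaryotic translation release factor 1 (eRF1), the protein that recognises stop codons and triggers release of the completed polypeptide. The fragment carries 1432 bp of genomic sequence upstream of the start codon and 241 bp downstream of the stop codon. Expression is therefore presumably driven by the gene's own promoter and terminator regions rather than by a heterologous promoter, and no epitope tag or reporter is recorded. The coding sequence bears the V107D substitution. The associated publication examined decoding accuracy in eRF1 mutants and its relationship to pleiotropic quantitative traits in yeast. This indicates that the plasmid serves to supply a defined mutant eRF1 allele under native regulation, for studying the effects of the mutation on termination fidelity and the resulting phenotypes.
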