>Addgene plasmid #29382 | pTH627-SUP45-V107D | addgene partial sequence | sequence record 34716 | 29382 with ySUP45-R (aaaacgaagcgcagattgac)
CGCTTTTGGCGACGCGTAATTTATGTAAAACAGTTCTCGTATTACCGGACACAGAACCAAACAAAGTACC
TTGACCGTCCATGACTATAAAACCGAACTTGTCGTCAGCTTGAAGCAATTCCGAAAGAACTTCTGTATGA
AATTTGTTATCACACAAATATAAGGATGTGTTGATAGGTTTGTAAGGTTCGATGTCAAAAGTGTCCTTTT
TTTCTTTACCATCTTCAGTGATGATATCACCACAATATAAAACTAAACCGTTCTTGGGCAAAGTATTATA
TAGCTTCAACTTTTGTTGGGTGGAAGTGATAGCAGATAAAACGGAAAGACGATTAACCCTAGATTTAATA
TTCGAGGCAGTACCATATTCATCTGTTAACATTTTTTGGTACAGTGGAATTTGACCCTTAGGAGGAATAA
CTAAGGAAATCATAGAAGTACCATTACCTCTAGCTTTTTCTAAAGATTGGACCAACTTCTTGACCTTCCA
GATCTCAATATTTTTTTCAACCTCGTTATCCATTATTGAAGTATTTCCTTTGTCTATTTCTGTAGTCTTA
ATAAGGAGACAAGCCGAAATGAATTAAGAAATAAAGGTGTCGTTAAGGCCACACCAACAGTATATCAGTT
AAAAATACAGTGATGTATTTCATTGATTTGACGCTTAGCACTGGATTTCTGAAAAAATTTTTCATTCAGG
GTCAACGGAATAATCCGGGTAATAAAGACGGCGCTATCAAACGGTATTACTGAAAAATGTACAAATGATG
AGAGAGCAAGTGACTTAAGTATTCTTCGTACATGCGGTAGCGACAGATGGTAGTTTATGATCTGGTTATA
ATACCATGTATAAATTGGAAGGATCTAAGCTAAGGTAAAT
