>Addgene plasmid #29382 | pTH627-SUP45-V107D | addgene partial sequence | sequence record 34717 | 29382 with M13R
CTCACTAAAGGGAACAAAAGCTGGTACCGGGCCCCCCCTCGAGGTCGACGGTATCGATAAGCTTATCGAT
ACCGTCGAGGCTTTTGAAGAGAAACTCTCCTTTCACTGTATTTTCTACGTAATATACACGGTCCTCTAAA
CCCACTATGTACTTTCAACAAAGGAATTAGCTCAATATAGAGCAAAAGGTTTACCAAGTATATATTATAT
TGTACAAAAAATTAAAAGCGAATTTAATTTAAATCTGGCATCTAGTGATTAAATTCTTTTTGATTCGATT
TTTTTCTCCCCCTTTTATTTATTTAAATGAAATCATAGTCGGATCCTTCATCTTCGTCATAATATTCATC
CTCAGATTCATCAACTAGTTGTTCAAAATTAACTTTGTAACGCAGCATGGCACCAATACCACCAAAACCT
GTGACAAATTGGGCACCTTCTGAAGATTTGTCTGTGATGAATTCCAAGGTAGCACCGAAGTTTTTGTAGT
TAGCTGCTAGCCATTCAATTAAAGGTTCTTCGGAGACAACGTCCATTTCTTGGCCGGTAGCTTTGTCAAT
AGCAAACGACTTGTCCTTGGCTTCTGGTTCAGCGAATTTTATAACCTCATTATCCTCGGCATCTTTAAAT
GTATATCTGATAGTTTCCAAATTTTCGAAAACAATTAATTTTTCGACTGCACCTAAATCCAATGCCTTTA
AAGTATCATCTATACCATAACAGAATTTACCAGTGTCCTGGGAAATTTCGTCAAAATATGCCTCCNATAA
TTTCTTTTCTTGAACATACTTGACATTGGCCAACGCTTCGGCAGAAAGTTCGATAGCCTGGTTGAAACCG
TTTTCACCACCATAAGAAACATCCACGATGGAAATAACCTTACATGCTAGTCTTGGATCGATAAT
